LOCUS       Exported 9981 bp ds-DNA circular SYN 12-MAY-2021
DEFINITION  synthetic circular DNA
ACCESSION   .
VERSION     .
KEYWORDS    FUW-TetO-Sox9
SOURCE      synthetic DNA construct
  ORGANISM  synthetic DNA construct
REFERENCE   1 (bases 1 to 9981)
  AUTHORS   Buganim Y, Itskovich E, Hu YC, Cheng AW, Ganz K, Sarkar S, Fu D,
            Welstead GG, Page DC, Jaenisch R
  TITLE     Direct Reprogramming of Fibroblasts into Embryonic Sertoli-like
            Cells by Defined Factors.
  JOURNAL   Cell Stem Cell. 2012 Sep 7;11(3):373-86.
  PUBMED    22958931
REFERENCE   2 (bases 1 to 9981)
  AUTHORS   .
  TITLE     Direct Submission
  JOURNAL   Exported May 12, 2021 from SnapGene Server 1.1.58
            http://www.snapgene.com
FEATURES             Location/Qualifiers
     source          1..9981
                     /organism="synthetic DNA construct"
                     /mol_type="other DNA"
     LTR             1..181
                     /label=5' LTR (truncated)
                     /note="truncated 5' long terminal repeat (LTR) from HIV-1"
     misc_feature    228..353
                     /label=HIV-1 Psi
                     /note="packaging signal of human immunodeficiency virus
                     type 1"
     misc_feature    846..1079
                     /label=RRE
                     /note="The Rev response element (RRE) of HIV-1 allows for
                     Rev-dependent mRNA export from the nucleus to the
                     cytoplasm."
     CDS             1264..1308
                     /codon_start=1
                     /product="antigenic peptide corresponding to amino acids
                     655 to 669 of the HIV envelope protein gp41 (Lutje Hulsik
                     et al., 2013)"
                     /label=gp41 peptide
                     /note="recognized by the 2H10 single-chain llama nanobody"
                     /translation="KNEQELLELDKWASL"
     misc_feature    1606..1723
                     /label=cPPT/CTS
                     /note="central polypurine tract and central termination
                     sequence of HIV-1"
     protein_bind    1780..1798
                     /gene="tetO"
                     /label=tet operator
                     /bound_moiety="tetracycline repressor TetR"
                     /note="bacterial operator O2 for the tetR and tetA genes"
     protein_bind    1822..1840
                     /gene="tetO"
                     /label=tet operator
                     /bound_moiety="tetracycline repressor TetR"
                     /note="bacterial operator O2 for the tetR and tetA genes"
     protein_bind    1864..1882
                     /gene="tetO"
                     /label=tet operator
                     /bound_moiety="tetracycline repressor TetR"
                     /note="bacterial operator O2 for the tetR and tetA genes"
     protein_bind    1906..1924
                     /gene="tetO"
                     /label=tet operator
                     /bound_moiety="tetracycline repressor TetR"
                     /note="bacterial operator O2 for the tetR and tetA genes"
     protein_bind    1948..1966
                     /gene="tetO"
                     /label=tet operator
                     /bound_moiety="tetracycline repressor TetR"
                     /note="bacterial operator O2 for the tetR and tetA genes"
     protein_bind    1990..2008
                     /gene="tetO"
                     /label=tet operator
                     /bound_moiety="tetracycline repressor TetR"
                     /note="bacterial operator O2 for the tetR and tetA genes"
     promoter        2041..2079
                     /label=minimal CMV promoter
                     /note="human cytomegalovirus (CMV) immediate early
                     promoter"
     primer_bind     2076..2100
                     /label=LNCX
                     /note="Human CMV promoter, forward primer"
     misc_feature    3839..4427
                     /label=WPRE
                     /note="woodchuck hepatitis virus posttranscriptional
                     regulatory element"
     primer_bind     complement(3892..3912)
                     /label=WPRE-R
                     /note="WPRE, reverse primer"
     CDS             complement(4310..4321)
                     /codon_start=1
                     /product="Factor Xa recognition and cleavage site"
                     /label=Factor Xa site
                     /translation="IEGR"
     primer_bind     complement(4430..4446)
                     /label=KS primer
                     /note="common sequencing primer, one of multiple similar
                     variants"
     primer_bind     complement(4431..4447)
                     /label=pBluescriptKS
                     /note="For pBluescript vector"
     LTR             4952..5132
                     /label=5' LTR (truncated)
                     /note="truncated 5' long terminal repeat (LTR) from HIV-1"
     primer_bind     complement(5158..5175)
                     /label=BGH-rev
                     /note="Bovine growth hormone terminator, reverse primer.
                     Also called BGH reverse"
     polyA_signal    5164..5388
                     /label=bGH poly(A) signal
                     /note="bovine growth hormone polyadenylation signal"
     rep_origin      5434..5862
                     /direction=RIGHT
                     /label=f1 ori
                     /note="f1 bacteriophage origin of replication; arrow
                     indicates direction of (+) strand synthesis"
     primer_bind     complement(5521..5540)
                     /label=F1ori-R
                     /note="F1 origin, reverse primer"
     primer_bind     5731..5752
                     /label=F1ori-F
                     /note="F1 origin, forward primer"
     primer_bind     complement(5871..5891)
                     /label=pBABE 3'
                     /note="SV40 enhancer, reverse primer for pBABE vectors"
     promoter        5876..6205
                     /label=SV40 promoter
                     /note="SV40 enhancer and early promoter"
     rep_origin      6056..6191
                     /label=SV40 ori
                     /note="SV40 origin of replication"
     primer_bind     6118..6137
                     /label=SV40pro-F
                     /note="SV40 promoter/origin, forward primer"
     promoter        6253..6300
                     /label=EM7 promoter
                     /note="synthetic bacterial promoter "
     CDS             6319..6693
                     /codon_start=1
                     /gene="Sh ble from Streptoalloteichus hindustanus"
                     /product="antibiotic-binding protein"
                     /label=BleoR
                     /note="confers resistance to bleomycin, phleomycin, and
                     Zeocin(TM)"
                     /translation="MAKLTSAVPVLTARDVAGAVEFWTDRLGFSRDFVEDDFAGVVRDD
                     VTLFISAVQDQVVPDNTLAWVWVRGLDELYAEWSEVVSTNFRDASGPAMTEIGEQPWGR
                     EFALRDPAGNCVHFVAEEQD"
     polyA_signal    6823..6944
                     /label=SV40 poly(A) signal
                     /note="SV40 polyadenylation signal"
     primer_bind     complement(6860..6879)
                     /label=SV40pA-R
                     /note="SV40 polyA, reverse primer"
     primer_bind     6914..6933
                     /label=EBV-rev
                     /note="SV40 polyA terminator, reverse primer"
     primer_bind     complement(6993..7009)
                     /label=M13 rev
                     /note="common sequencing primer, one of multiple similar
                     variants"
     primer_bind     complement(6993..7009)
                     /label=M13 Reverse
                     /note="In lacZ gene. Also called M13-rev"
     primer_bind     complement(7006..7028)
                     /label=M13/pUC Reverse
                     /note="In lacZ gene"
     protein_bind    7017..7033
                     /label=lac operator
                     /bound_moiety="lac repressor encoded by lacI"
                     /note="The lac repressor binds to the lac operator to
                     inhibit transcription in E. coli. This inhibition can be
                     relieved by adding lactose or
                     isopropyl-beta-D-thiogalactopyranoside (IPTG)."
     promoter        complement(7041..7071)
                     /label=lac promoter
                     /note="promoter for the E. coli lac operon"
     protein_bind    7086..7107
                     /label=CAP binding site
                     /bound_moiety="E. coli catabolite activator protein"
                     /note="CAP binding activates transcription in the presence
                     of cAMP."
     primer_bind     complement(7224..7241)
                     /label=L4440
                     /note="L4440 vector, forward primer"
     rep_origin      complement(7395..7983)
                     /direction=LEFT
                     /label=ori
                     /note="high-copy-number ColE1/pMB1/pBR322/pUC origin of
                     replication"
     primer_bind     complement(7475..7494)
                     /label=pBR322ori-F
                     /note="pBR322 origin, forward primer"
     CDS             complement(8154..9014)
                     /codon_start=1
                     /gene="bla"
                     /product="beta-lactamase"
                     /label=AmpR
                     /note="confers resistance to ampicillin, carbenicillin, and
                     related antibiotics"
                     /translation="MSIQHFRVALIPFFAAFCLPVFAHPETLVKVKDAEDQLGARVGYI
                     ELDLNSGKILESFRPEERFPMMSTFKVLLCGAVLSRIDAGQEQLGRRIHYSQNDLVEYS
                     PVTEKHLTDGMTVRELCSAAITMSDNTAANLLLTTIGGPKELTAFLHNMGDHVTRLDRW
                     EPELNEAIPNDERDTTMPVAMATTLRKLLTGELLTLASRQQLIDWMEADKVAGPLLRSA
                     LPAGWFIADKSGAGERGSRGIIAALGPDGKPSRIVVIYTTGSQATMDERNRQIAEIGAS
                     LIKHW"
     primer_bind     8777..8796
                     /label=Amp-R
                     /note="Ampicillin resistance gene, reverse primer"
     promoter        complement(9015..9119)
                     /gene="bla"
                     /label=AmpR promoter
     primer_bind     complement(9194..9213)
                     /label=pRS-marker
                     /note="pRS vectors, use to sequence yeast selectable
                     marker"
     enhancer        9385..9764
                     /label=CMV enhancer
                     /note="human cytomegalovirus immediate early enhancer"
     promoter        9766..9964
                     /label=CMV promoter
                     /note="human cytomegalovirus (CMV) immediate early
                     promoter"
     primer_bind     9919..9939
                     /label=CMV-F
                     /note="Human CMV immediate early promoter, forward primer"
ORIGIN
        1 gggtctctct ggttagacca gatctgagcc tgggagctct ctggctaact agggaaccca
       61 ctgcttaagc ctcaataaag cttgccttga gtgcttcaag tagtgtgtgc ccgtctgttg
      121 tgtgactctg gtaactagag atccctcaga cccttttagt cagtgtggaa aatctctagc
      181 agtggcgccc gaacagggac ttgaaagcga aagggaaacc agaggagctc tctcgacgca
      241 ggactcggct tgctgaagcg cgcacggcaa gaggcgaggg gcggcgactg gtgagtacgc
      301 caaaaatttt gactagcgga ggctagaagg agagagatgg gtgcgagagc gtcagtatta
      361 agcgggggag aattagatcg cgatgggaaa aaattcggtt aaggccaggg ggaaagaaaa
      421 aatataaatt aaaacatata gtatgggcaa gcagggagct agaacgattc gcagttaatc
      481 ctggcctgtt agaaacatca gaaggctgta gacaaatact gggacagcta caaccatccc
      541 ttcagacagg atcagaagaa cttagatcat tatataatac agtagcaacc ctctattgtg
      601 tgcatcaaag gatagagata aaagacacca aggaagcttt agacaagata gaggaagagc
      661 aaaacaaaag taagaccacc gcacagcaag cggccgctga tcttcagacc tggaggagga
      721 gatatgaggg acaattggag aagtgaatta tataaatata aagtagtaaa aattgaacca
      781 ttaggagtag cacccaccaa ggcaaagaga agagtggtgc agagagaaaa aagagcagtg
      841 ggaataggag ctttgttcct tgggttcttg ggagcagcag gaagcactat gggcgcagcg
      901 tcaatgacgc tgacggtaca ggccagacaa ttattgtctg gtatagtgca gcagcagaac
      961 aatttgctga gggctattga ggcgcaacag catctgttgc aactcacagt ctggggcatc
     1021 aagcagctcc aggcaagaat cctggctgtg gaaagatacc taaaggatca acagctcctg
     1081 gggatttggg gttgctctgg aaaactcatt tgcaccactg ctgtgccttg gaatgctagt
     1141 tggagtaata aatctctgga acagatttgg aatcacacga cctggatgga gtgggacaga
     1201 gaaattaaca attacacaag cttaatacac tccttaattg aagaatcgca aaaccagcaa
     1261 gaaaagaatg aacaagaatt attggaatta gataaatggg caagtttgtg gaattggttt
     1321 aacataacaa attggctgtg gtatataaaa ttattcataa tgatagtagg aggcttggta
     1381 ggtttaagaa tagtttttgc tgtactttct atagtgaata gagttaggca gggatattca
     1441 ccattatcgt ttcagaccca cctcccaacc ccgaggggac ccgacaggcc cgaaggaata
     1501 gaagaagaag gtggagagag agacagagac agatccattc gattagtgaa cggatcggca
     1561 ctgcgtgcgc caattctgca gacaaatggc agtattcatc cacaatttta aaagaaaagg
     1621 ggggattggg gggtacagtg caggggaaag aatagtagac ataatagcaa cagacataca
     1681 aactaaagaa ttacaaaaac aaattacaaa aattcaaaat tttcgggttt attacaggga
     1741 cagcagagat ccagtttggt tagatctcga gtttaccact ccctatcagt gatagagaaa
     1801 agtgaaagtc gagtttacca ctccctatca gtgatagaga aaagtgaaag tcgagtttac
     1861 cactccctat cagtgataga gaaaagtgaa agtcgagttt accactccct atcagtgata
     1921 gagaaaagtg aaagtcgagt ttaccactcc ctatcagtga tagagaaaag tgaaagtcga
     1981 gtttaccact ccctatcagt gatagagaaa agtgaaagtc gagctcggta cccgggtcga
     2041 ggtaggcgtg tacggtggga ggcctatata agcagagctc gtttagtgaa ccgtcagatc
     2101 gcctggagac gccatccacg ctgttttgac ctccatagaa gacaccggga ccgatccagc
     2161 ctccgcggcc ccgaattcgc ccttatgaat ctcctggacc ccttcatgaa gatgaccgac
     2221 gagcaggaga agggcctgtc tggcgccccc agccccacca tgtcggagga ctcggctggt
     2281 tcgccctgtc cctcgggctc cggctcggac acggagaaca cccggcccca ggagaacacc
     2341 ttccccaagg gcgagccgga tctgaagaag gagagcgagg aagataagtt ccccgtgtgc
     2401 atccgcgagg cggtcagcca ggtgctgaag ggctacgact ggacgctggt gcccatgccc
     2461 gtgcgcgtca acggctccag caagaacaag ccacacgtca agcgacccat gaacgccttc
     2521 atggtgtggg cgcaggctgc gcgcaggaag ctggcagacc agtacccgca tctgcacaac
     2581 gcggagctca gcaagactct gggcaagctc tggaggctgc tgaacgagag cgagaagaga
     2641 cccttcgtgg aggaggcgga gcggctgcgc gtgcagcaca agaaagacca ccccgattac
     2701 aagtaccagc cccggcggag gaagtcggtg aagaacggac aagcggaggc cgaagaggcc
     2761 acggaacaga ctcacatctc tcctaatgct atcttcaagg cgctgcaagc cgactcccca
     2821 cattcctcct ccggcatgag tgaggtgcac tccccgggcg agcactctgg gcaatctcag
     2881 ggtccgccga ccccacccac cactcccaaa accgacgtgc aagctggcaa agttgatctg
     2941 aagcgagagg ggcgccctct ggcagagggg ggcaggcagc cccccatcga cttccgcgac
     3001 gtggacatcg gtgaactgag cagcgacgtc atctccaaca ttgagacctt cgacgtcaat
     3061 gagtttgacc aatacttgcc acccaacggc cacccagggg ttccggccac ccacggccag
     3121 gtcacctaca ctggcagtta cggcatcagc agcaccgcac ccacccctgc gaccgcgggc
     3181 cacgtgtgga tgtcgaagca gcaggcgccg ccccctcctc cgcagcagcc tccgcaggcc
     3241 ccgcaagccc cacaggcgcc tccgcagcag caagcacccc cgcagcagcc gcaggcaccc
     3301 cagcagcagc aggcacacac gctcaccacg ctgagcagcg agccaggcca gtcccagcga
     3361 acgcacatca agacggagca gctgagcccc agccactaca gcgagcagca gcagcactcc
     3421 ccgcaacaga tctcctacag ccccttcaac cttcctcact acagcccctc ctacccgccc
     3481 atcacccgct cgcaatacga ctacgctgac catcagaact ccggctccta ctacagtcac
     3541 gcagccggcc agggctcagg gctctactcc accttcactt acatgaaccc cgcgcagcgc
     3601 cccatgtaca cccccatcgc tgacacctcc ggggtccctt ccatcccgca gacccacagc
     3661 ccgcagcact gggaacaacc agtctacaca cagctcacca gaccctgaga agagaaaagc
     3721 tatggtgaca gagctgatct tttttttttt tttttttaaa gaagaaaaga aagaaacgaa
     3781 aagaaaaagc tgaagaaatc aagaaccaaa gggcgaattc gatatcaagc ttatcgataa
     3841 tcaacctctg gattacaaaa tttgtgaaag attgactggt attcttaact atgttgctcc
     3901 ttttacgcta tgtggatacg ctgctttaat gcctttgtat catgctattg cttcccgtat
     3961 ggctttcatt ttctcctcct tgtataaatc ctggttgctg tctctttatg aggagttgtg
     4021 gcccgttgtc aggcaacgtg gcgtggtgtg cactgtgttt gctgacgcaa cccccactgg
     4081 ttggggcatt gccaccacct gtcagctcct ttccgggact ttcgctttcc ccctccctat
     4141 tgccacggcg gaactcatcg ccgcctgcct tgcccgctgc tggacagggg ctcggctgtt
     4201 gggcactgac aattccgtgg tgttgtcggg gaaatcatcg tcctttcctt ggctgctcgc
     4261 ctgtgttgcc acctggattc tgcgcgggac gtccttctgc tacgtccctt cggccctcaa
     4321 tccagcggac cttccttccc gcggcctgct gccggctctg cggcctcttc cgcgtcttcg
     4381 ccttcgccct cagacgagtc ggatctccct ttgggccgcc tccccgcatc gataccgtcg
     4441 acctcgagac ctagaaaaac atggagcaat cacaagtagc aatacagcag ctaccaatgc
     4501 tgattgtgcc tggctagaag cacaagagga ggaggaggtg ggttttccag tcacacctca
     4561 ggtaccttta agaccaatga cttacaaggc agctgtagat cttagccact ttttaaaaga
     4621 aaagggggga ctggaagggc taattcactc ccaacgaaga caagatatcc ttgatctgtg
     4681 gatctaccac acacaaggct acttccctga ttggcagaac tacacaccag ggccagggat
     4741 cagatatcca ctgacctttg gatggtgcta caagctagta ccagttgagc aagagaaggt
     4801 agaagaagcc aatgaaggag agaacacccg cttgttacac cctgtgagcc tgcatgggat
     4861 ggatgacccg gagagagaag tattagagtg gaggtttgac agccgcctag catttcatca
     4921 catggcccga gagctgcatc cggactgtac tgggtctctc tggttagacc agatctgagc
     4981 ctgggagctc tctggctaac tagggaaccc actgcttaag cctcaataaa gcttgccttg
     5041 agtgcttcaa gtagtgtgtg cccgtctgtt gtgtgactct ggtaactaga gatccctcag
     5101 acccttttag tcagtgtgga aaatctctag cagggcccgt ttaaacccgc tgatcagcct
     5161 cgactgtgcc ttctagttgc cagccatctg ttgtttgccc ctcccccgtg ccttccttga
     5221 ccctggaagg tgccactccc actgtccttt cctaataaaa tgaggaaatt gcatcgcatt
     5281 gtctgagtag gtgtcattct attctggggg gtggggtggg gcaggacagc aagggggagg
     5341 attgggaaga caatagcagg catgctgggg atgcggtggg ctctatggct tctgaggcgg
     5401 aaagaaccag ctggggctct agggggtatc cccnnnnnnn nnnnnnnnnn nnnnnnnnnn
     5461 nnnnnnnnnn nnnnnnnnnn nnnnnnnnnn nnnnnnnnnn nnnnnnnnnn nnnnnnnnnn
     5521 nnnnnnnnnn nnnnnnnnnn nnnnnnnnnn nnnnnnncnn nnnnnnnnnn nnnnnnnnnn
     5581 nnnnnnnnnn nnnnnnnnnn nnnnnnnnnn nnnnnnnnnn nnnnnnnnnn nnnnnnnnnn
     5641 nnnnnnnnna nnnnnnnnnn nnnnnnnnnn nnnnnnnnnn nnnnnnnnnn nnnnnnnnnc
     5701 ctttgacgtt ggagtccacg ttctttaata gtggactctt gttccaaact ggaacaacac
     5761 tcaaccctat ctcggtctat tcttttgatt tataagggat tttgccgatt tcggcctatt
     5821 ggttaaaaaa tgagctgatt taacaaaaat ttaacgcgaa ttaattctgt ggaatgtgtg
     5881 tcagttaggg tgtggaaagt ccccaggctc cccagcaggc agaagtatgc aaagcatgca
     5941 tctcaattag tcagcaacca ggtgtggaaa gtccccaggc tccccagcag gcagaagtat
     6001 gcaaagcatg catctcaatt agtcagcaac catagtcccg cccctaactc cgcccatccc
     6061 gcccctaact ccgcccagtt ccgcccattc tccgccccat ggctgactaa ttttttttat
     6121 ttatgcagag gccgaggccg cctctgcctc tgagctattc cagaagtagt gaggaggctt
     6181 ttttggaggc ctaggctttt gcaaaaagct cccgggagct tgtatatcca ttttcggatc
     6241 tgatcagcac gtgttgacaa ttaatcatcg gcatagtata tcggcatagt ataatacgac
     6301 aaggtgagga actaaaccat ggccaagttg accagtgccg ttccggtgct caccgcgcgc
     6361 gacgtcgccg gagcggtcga gttctggacc gaccggctcg ggttctcccg ggacttcgtg
     6421 gaggacgact tcgccggtgt ggtccgggac gacgtgaccc tgttcatcag cgcggtccag
     6481 gaccaggtgg tgccggacaa caccctggcc tgggtgtggg tgcgcggcct ggacgagctg
     6541 tacgccgagt ggtcggaggt cgtgtccacg aacttccggg acgcctccgg gccggccatg
     6601 accgagatcg gcgagcagcc gtgggggcgg gagttcgccc tgcgcgaccc ggccggcaac
     6661 tgcgtgcact tcgtggccga ggagcaggac tgacacgtgc tacgagattt cgattccacc
     6721 gccgccttct atgaaaggtt gggcttcgga atcgttttcc gggacgccgg ctggatgatc
     6781 ctccagcgcg gggatctcat gctggagttc ttcgcccacc ccaacttgtt tattgcagct
     6841 tataatggtt acaaataaag caatagcatc acaaatttca caaataaagc atttttttca
     6901 ctgcattcta gttgtggttt gtccaaactc atcaatgtat cttatcatgt ctgtataccg
     6961 tcgacctcta gctagagctt ggcgtaatca tggtcatagc tgtttcctgt gtgaaattgt
     7021 tatccgctca caattccaca caacatacga gccggaagca taaagtgtaa agcctggggt
     7081 gcctaatgag tgagctaact cacattaatt gcgttgcgct cactgcccgc tttccagtcg
     7141 ggaaacctgt cgtgccagct gcattaatga atcggccaac gcgcggggag aggcggtttg
     7201 cgtattgggc gctcttccgc ttcctcgctc actgactcgc tgcgctcggt cgttcggctg
     7261 cggcgagcgg tatcagctca ctcaaaggcg gtaatacggt tatccacaga atcaggggat
     7321 aacgcaggaa agaacatgtg agcaaaaggc cagcaaaagg ccaggaaccg taaaaaggcc
     7381 gcgttgctgg cgtttttcca taggctccgc ccccctgacg agcatcacaa aaatcgacgc
     7441 tcaagtcaga ggtggcgaaa cccgacagga ctataaagat accaggcgtt tccccctgga
     7501 agctccctcg tgcgctctcc tgttccgacc ctgccgctta ccggatacct gtccgccttt
     7561 ctcccttcgg gaagcgtggc gctttctcat agctcacgct gtaggtatct cagttcggtg
     7621 taggtcgttc gctccaagct gggctgtgtg cacgaacccc ccgttcagcc cgaccgctgc
     7681 gccttatccg gtaactatcg tcttgagtcc aacccggtaa gacacgactt atcgccactg
     7741 gcagcagcca ctggtaacag gattagcaga gcgaggtatg taggcggtgc tacagagttc
     7801 ttgaagtggt ggcctaacta cggctacact agaagaacag tatttggtat ctgcgctctg
     7861 ctgaagccag ttaccttcgg aaaaagagtt ggtagctctt gatccggcaa acaaaccacc
     7921 gctggtagcg gtggtttttt tgtttgcaag cagcagatta cgcgcagaaa aaaaggatct
     7981 caagaagatc ctttgatctt ttctacgggg tctgacgctc agtggaacga aaactcacgt
     8041 taagggattt tggtcatgag attatcaaaa aggatcttca cctagatcct tttaaattaa
     8101 aaatgaagtt ttaaatcaat ctaaagtata tatgagtaaa cttggtctga cagttaccaa
     8161 tgcttaatca gtgaggcacc tatctcagcg atctgtctat ttcgttcatc catagttgcc
     8221 tgactccccg tcgtgtagat aactacgata cgggagggct taccatctgg ccccagtgct
     8281 gcaatgatac cgcgagaccc acgctcaccg gctccagatt tatcagcaat aaaccagcca
     8341 gccggaaggg ccgagcgcag aagtggtcct gcaactttat ccgcctccat ccagtctatt
     8401 aattgttgcc gggaagctag agtaagtagt tcgccagtta atagtttgcg caacgttgtt
     8461 gccattgcta caggcatcgt ggtgtcacgc tcgtcgtttg gtatggcttc attcagctcc
     8521 ggttcccaac gatcaaggcg agttacatga tcccccatgt tgtgcaaaaa agcggttagc
     8581 tccttcggtc ctccgatcgt tgtcagaagt aagttggccg cagtgttatc actcatggtt
     8641 atggcagcac tgcataattc tcttactgtc atgccatccg taagatgctt ttctgtgact
     8701 ggtgagtact caaccaagtc attctgagaa tagtgtatgc ggcgaccgag ttgctcttgc
     8761 ccggcgtcaa tacgggataa taccgcgcca catagcagaa ctttaaaagt gctcatcatt
     8821 ggaaaacgtt cttcggggcg aaaactctca aggatcttac cgctgttgag atccagttcg
     8881 atgtaaccca ctcgtgcacc caactgatct tcagcatctt ttactttcac cagcgtttct
     8941 gggtgagcaa aaacaggaag gcaaaatgcc gcaaaaaagg gaataagggc gacacggaaa
     9001 tgttgaatac tcatactctt cctttttcaa tattattgaa gcatttatca gggttattgt
     9061 ctcatgagcg gatacatatt tgaatgtatt tagaaaaata aacaaatagg ggttccgcgc
     9121 acatttcccc gaaaagtgcc acctgacgtc gacggatcgg gagatctccc gatcccctat
     9181 ggtgcactct cagtacaatc tgctctgatg ccgcatagtt aagccagtat ctgctccctg
     9241 cttgtgtgtt ggaggtcgct gagtagtgcg cgagcaaaat ttaagctaca acaaggcaag
     9301 gcttgaccga caattgcatg aagaatctgc ttagggttag gcgttttgcg ctgcttcgcg
     9361 atgtacgggc cagatatacg cgttgacatt gattattgac tagttattaa tagtaatcaa
     9421 ttacggggtc attagttcat agcccatata tggagttccg cgttacataa cttacggtaa
     9481 atggcccgcc tggctgaccg cccaacgacc cccgcccatt gacgtcaata atgacgtatg
     9541 ttcccatagt aacgccaata gggactttcc attgacgtca atgggtggag tatttacggt
     9601 aaactgccca cttggcagta catcaagtgt atcatatgcc aagtacgccc cctattgacg
     9661 tcaatgacgg taaatggccc gcctggcatt atgcccagta catgacctta tgggactttc
     9721 ctacttggca gtacatctac gtattagtca tcgctattac catggtgatg cggttttggc
     9781 agtacatcaa tgggcgtgga tagcggtttg actcacgggg atttccaagt ctccacccca
     9841 ttgacgtcaa tgggagtttg ttttggcacc aaaatcaacg ggactttcca aaatgtcgta
     9901 acaactccgc cccattgacg caaatgggcg gtaggcgtgt acggtgggag gtctatataa
     9961 gcagcgcgtt ttgcctgtac t
//
