[The description below was written by a language model from this plasmid's Addgene catalogue record and the feature table of its GenBank file.]
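Description:
FUW-TetO-Sox9 is a doxycycline-inducible HIV-1-based lentiviral expression plasmid carrying mouse Sox9, built on the FUW-TetO backbone. It is propagated in E. coli through a high-copy ColE1/pUC-type origin with ampicillin selection (AmpR); the record lists a recombination-deficient strain, as is usual for LTR-containing plasmids. The backbone, outside the viral region, also holds an f1 origin and an SV40 promoter/origin plus EM7 promoter driving the bleomycin/Zeocin resistance gene with an SV40 poly(A) signal. Because this cassette lies outside the LTRs, it would not be carried into transduced cells.

A CMV enhancer/promoter sits immediately upstream of the truncated 5′ LTR and drives transcription of the viral genome in packaging cells. This is followed by the Psi packaging signal, the Rev response element for nuclear export of unspliced RNA, and the cPPT/CTS, which aids nuclear import. The expression cassette consists of six annotated tet operator repeats fused to a minimal CMV promoter, so transcription depends on a tetracycline-controlled transactivator supplied separately, since none is encoded here. The roughly 1.6 kb Sox9 insert was cloned into an EcoRI site; it is not annotated in the feature table but corresponds to the unannotated gap between the minimal promoter and the WPRE, which enhances transcript stability and expression. A second truncated LTR and a bGH poly(A) signal close the viral unit. The sequence record is slightly longer than the catalogue size (9,981 versus 9,939 bp).

The associated publication concerns direct reprogramming of fibroblasts into embryonic Sertoli-like cells by defined factors, which suggests that the vector was used for inducible delivery of Sox9 as one such factor.
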