Addgene plasmid #41080: FUW-TetO-Sox9
Depositing lab: Rudolf Jaenisch. Depositing organization: Whitehead Institute for Biomedical Research. Publication: Direct Reprogramming of Fibroblasts into Embryonic Sertoli-like Cells by Defined Factors. Buganim Y, Itskovich E, Hu YC, Cheng AW, Ganz K, Sarkar S, Fu D, Welstead GG, Page DC, Jaenisch R. Cell Stem Cell. 2012 Sep 7;11(3):373-86. 10.1016/j.stem.2012.07.019 PubMed 22958931.
Backbone
  Vector backbone: FUW-TetO
  Backbone size w/o insert (bp): 8339
  Total vector size (bp): 9939
  Vector type: Mammalian Expression, Lentiviral
Growth in bacteria
  Bacterial resistance: Ampicillin, 100 μg/mL
  Growth temperature: 37°C
  Growth strain: Stbl3
  Copy number: High Copy
Gene/Insert
  Gene/Insert name: Sox9
  Species: M. musculus (mouse)
  Insert size (bp): 1600
  Entrez Gene: Sox9 (a.k.a. 2010306G03Rik, mKIAA4243, mSox9)
  Promoter: TetO + minimal CMV
  Cloning method: Restriction Enzyme; 5′ cloning site EcoRI (not destroyed); 3′ cloning site EcoRI (not destroyed)
  Sequencing primers: 5′ CGC CTG GAG ACG CCA TCC ACG CTG; 3′ AGA ATA CCA GTC AAT CTT TCA C
Terms and licenses: Academic/Nonprofit Terms; Industry Terms: Not Available to Industry
How to cite: FUW-TetO-Sox9 was a gift from Rudolf Jaenisch (Addgene plasmid # 41080 ; http://n2t.net/addgene:41080 ; RRID:Addgene_41080)
