>Addgene plasmid #41080 | FUW-TetO-Sox9 | addgene partial sequence | sequence record 55297 | LNCX 5'-AGCTCGTTTAGTGAACCGTCAGATC-3'
TTTGACCTCCATAGAAGACACCGGGACCGATCCAGCCTCCGCGGCCCCGAATTCGCCCTTATGAATCTCC
TGGACCCCTTCATGAAGATGACCGACGAGCAGGAGAAGGGCCTGTCTGGCGCCCCCAGCCCCACCATGTC
GGAGGACTCGGCTGGTTCGCCCTGTCCCTCGGGCTCCGGCTCGGACACGGAGAACACCCGGCCCCAGGAG
AACACCTTCCCCAAGGGCGAGCCGGATCTGAAGAAGGAGAGCGAGGAAGATAAGTTCCCCGTGTGCATCC
GCGAGGCGGTCAGCCAGGTGCTGAAGGGCTACGACTGGACGCTGGTGCCCATGCCCGTGCGCGTCAACGG
CTCCAGCAAGAACAAGCCACACGTCAAGCGACCCATGAACGCCTTCATGGTGTGGGCGCAGGCTGCGCGC
AGGAAGCTGGCAGACCAGTACCCGCATCTGCACAACGCGGAGCTCAGCAAGACTCTGGGCAAGCTCTGGA
GGCTGCTGAACGAGAGCGAGAAGAGACCCTTCGTGGAGGAGGCGGAGCGGCTGCGCGTGCAGCACAAGAA
AGACCACCCCGATTACAAGTACCAGCCCCGGCGGAGGAAGTCGGTGAAGAACGGACAAGCGGAGGCCGAA
GAGGCCACGGAACAGACTCACATCTCTCCTAATGCTATCTTCAAGGCGCTGCAAGCCGACTCCCCACATT
CCTCCTCCGGCATGAGTGAGGTGCACTCCCCGGGCGAGCACTCTGGGCAATCTCAGGGTCCGCCGACCCC
ACCCACCACTCCCAAAACCGACGTGCAAGCTGGCAAAGTTGATCTGAAGCGAGAGGGGCGCCC
